Addgene plasmid #111835: pENTR-EUI
Purpose: Entry vector for adenoviral expression of Ecdysone receptor-based inducible transgene expression switch.
Depositing lab: Hyunju Ro. Depositing organization: Chungnam National University. Publication: Ecdysone Receptor-based Singular Gene Switches for Regulated Transgene Expression in Cells and Adult Rodent Tissues. Lee S, Sohn KC, Choi DK, Won M, Park KA, Ju SK, Kang K, Bae YK, Hur GM, Ro H. Mol Ther Nucleic Acids. 2016 Sep 27;5(9):e367. doi: 10.1038/mtna.2016.74. PubMed 27673563.
Backbone
  Vector backbone: pENTR/D-TOPO
  Backbone manufacturer: Invitrogen
  Total vector size (bp): 6640
  Vector type: Entry Vector for expression
Growth in bacteria
  Bacterial resistance: Kanamycin, 50 μg/mL
  Growth temperature: 37°C
  Growth strain: DH5alpha
  Copy number: High Copy
Gene/Insert
  Gene/Insert name: GAL4-minimal VP16-EcR
  Species: Synthetic
  Entrez Gene: EcR (a.k.a. Dmel_CG1765, CG1765, CG8347, DEcR, Dhr23, DmEcR, Dmel\CG1765, ECR, ECR-C, EcR-A, EcR-B, EcR-B1, EcR1b, EcRA, EcRB, EcRB-1, EcRB1, EcRC, EcdR, Ecr, Ecr1B, EcrB1, NR1H1, USP, Usp, anon-WO0229075.1, dECR, dmEcR, ecr, lie, ms(2)06410, ms(2)42A, snt)
  Promoter: CMV, 10XUAS
  Cloning method: TOPO Cloning
  Sequencing primers: 5′ unknown
Terms and licenses: Academic/Nonprofit Terms; Industry Terms: Not Available to Industry
How to cite: pENTR-EUI was a gift from Hyunju Ro (Addgene plasmid # 111835 ; http://n2t.net/addgene:111835 ; RRID:Addgene_111835)
