[The description below was written by a language model from this plasmid's Addgene catalogue record, the feature table of its GenBank file and pLannotate feature annotations shown in this document.]
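Description:
pENTR-EUI is a Gateway entry vector of about 6.6 kb built on the pENTR/D-TOPO backbone. It carries a single-plasmid, ecdysone receptor-based inducible gene switch intended for transfer into an adenoviral destination vector. It is propagated in E. coli at high copy from a ColE1/pUC-type origin under kanamycin selection. rrnB T1 and T2 terminators lie upstream of the cloning region to insulate it from read-through transcription. The whole payload sits between attL1 and attL2, so an LR recombination reaction moves both halves of the switch together into a destination backbone.

The first half is the driver cassette. The CMV immediate-early enhancer and promoter express a synthetic chimeric transactivator made of the yeast GAL4 DNA-binding domain, a minimal fragment of the herpes simplex VP16 activation domain, and an ecdysone receptor portion, and the cassette ends in a bGH polyadenylation signal. The catalogue links this receptor to the Drosophila EcR gene, whereas sequence-based annotation finds its best match in the Heliothis virescens receptor, so the species of origin is not settled by the record. A stretch of SV40-derived sequence follows this cassette.

The second half is the responder cassette. The catalogue describes it as 10XUAS, although automated annotation picks up only four individual GAL4-binding repeats. These repeats precede a minimal TATA-box promoter, a short region with phage promoter and primer sites, and an SV40 poly(A) signal. No transgene is annotated there, which suggests that this is where a gene of interest would be inserted.

In use, the constitutively expressed fusion protein should activate the UAS promoter only when an ecdysone-type ligand is present, giving regulated transgene expression in mammalian cells and, after adenoviral delivery, in rodent tissues.
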