LOCUS       Exported 6639 bp ds-DNA circular SYN 13-MAY-2021
DEFINITION  Entry vector for adenoviral expression of Ecdysone receptor-based
            inducible transgene expression switch..
ACCESSION   .
VERSION     .
KEYWORDS    pENTR-EUI
SOURCE      synthetic DNA construct
  ORGANISM  synthetic DNA construct
REFERENCE   1 (bases 1 to 6639)
  AUTHORS   Lee S, Sohn KC, Choi DK, Won M, Park KA, Ju SK, Kang K, Bae YK, Hur
            GM, Ro H
  TITLE     Ecdysone Receptor-based Singular Gene Switches for Regulated
            Transgene Expression in Cells and Adult Rodent Tissues.
  JOURNAL   Mol Ther Nucleic Acids. 2016 Sep 27;5(9):e367. doi:
            10.1038/mtna.2016.74.
  PUBMED    27673563
REFERENCE   2 (bases 1 to 6639)
  AUTHORS   .
  TITLE     Direct Submission
  JOURNAL   Exported May 13, 2021 from SnapGene Server 1.1.58
            http://www.snapgene.com
FEATURES             Location/Qualifiers
     source          1..6639
                     /organism="synthetic DNA construct"
                     /mol_type="other DNA"
     terminator      268..295
                     /label=rrnB T2 terminator
                     /note="transcription terminator T2 from the E. coli rrnB
                     gene"
     terminator      387..473
                     /gene="Escherichia coli rrnB"
                     /label=rrnB T1 terminator
                     /note="transcription terminator T1 from the E. coli rrnB
                     gene"
     primer_bind     522..544
                     /label=M13/pUC Forward
                     /note="In lacZ gene"
     primer_bind     536..553
                     /label=M13 Forward
                     /note="In lacZ gene. Also called M13-F20 or M13 (-21)
                     Forward"
     primer_bind     537..553
                     /label=M13 fwd
                     /note="common sequencing primer, one of multiple similar
                     variants"
     protein_bind    569..668
                     /gene="mutant version of attL"
                     /label=attL1
                     /bound_moiety="LR Clonase(TM)"
                     /note="recombination site for the Gateway(R) LR reaction"
     enhancer        837..1216
                     /label=CMV enhancer
                     /note="human cytomegalovirus immediate early enhancer"
     promoter        1217..1420
                     /label=CMV promoter
                     /note="human cytomegalovirus (CMV) immediate early
                     promoter"
     primer_bind     1371..1391
                     /label=CMV-F
                     /note="Human CMV immediate early promoter, forward primer"
     promoter        1465..1483
                     /label=T7 promoter
                     /note="promoter for bacteriophage T7 RNA polymerase"
     CDS             1503..1940
                     /codon_start=1
                     /gene="Saccharomyces cerevisiae GAL4 (truncated)"
                     /product="DNA binding domain of the GAL4 transcriptional
                     activator"
                     /label=GAL4 DNA binding domain
                     /translation="MKLQSSIEQACDICRLKKLKCSKEKPKCAKCLKNNWECRYSPKTK
                     RSPLTRAHLTEVESRLERLEQLFLLIFPREDLDMILKMDSLQDIKALLTGLFVQDNVNK
                     DAVTDRLASVETDMPLTLRQHRISATSSSEESSNKGQRQLTV"
     promoter        complement(3045..3063)
                     /label=SP6 promoter
                     /note="promoter for bacteriophage SP6 RNA polymerase"
     primer_bind     complement(3083..3100)
                     /label=BGH-rev
                     /note="Bovine growth hormone terminator, reverse primer.
                     Also called BGH reverse"
     polyA_signal    3089..3313
                     /label=bGH poly(A) signal
                     /note="bovine growth hormone polyadenylation signal"
     promoter        4060..4078
                     /label=T7 promoter
                     /note="promoter for bacteriophage T7 RNA polymerase"
     primer_bind     4103..4119
                     /label=pBluescriptKS
                     /note="For pBluescript vector"
     primer_bind     4104..4120
                     /label=KS primer
                     /note="common sequencing primer, one of multiple similar
                     variants"
     promoter        4459..4477
                     /label=SP6 promoter
                     /note="promoter for bacteriophage SP6 RNA polymerase"
     promoter        complement(4569..4586)
                     /label=T7 promoter
                     /note="promoter for bacteriophage T7 RNA polymerase"
     polyA_signal    4591..4725
                     /label=SV40 poly(A) signal
                     /note="SV40 polyadenylation signal"
     primer_bind     complement(4615..4634)
                     /label=EBV-rev
                     /note="SV40 polyA terminator, reverse primer"
     primer_bind     4669..4688
                     /label=SV40pA-R
                     /note="SV40 polyA, reverse primer"
     protein_bind    complement(4764..4863)
                     /gene="mutant version of attL"
                     /label=attL2
                     /bound_moiety="LR Clonase(TM)"
                     /note="recombination site for the Gateway(R) LR reaction"
     promoter        complement(4881..4899)
                     /label=T7 promoter
                     /note="promoter for bacteriophage T7 RNA polymerase"
     primer_bind     complement(4904..4920)
                     /label=M13 rev
                     /note="common sequencing primer, one of multiple similar
                     variants"
     primer_bind     complement(4904..4920)
                     /label=M13 Reverse
                     /note="In lacZ gene. Also called M13-rev"
     primer_bind     complement(5022..5041)
                     /label=pENTR-R
                     /note="pENTR vectors, reverse primer"
     CDS             5033..5842
                     /codon_start=1
                     /gene="aph(3')-Ia"
                     /product="aminoglycoside phosphotransferase"
                     /label=KanR
                     /note="confers resistance to kanamycin in bacteria or G418
                     (Geneticin(R)) in eukaryotes"
                     /translation="MSHIQRETSRPRLNSNMDADLYGYKWARDNVGQSGATIYRLYGKP
                     DAPELFLKHGKGSVANDVTDEMVRLNWLTEFMPLPTIKHFIRTPDDAWLLTTAIPGKTA
                     FQVLEEYPDSGENIVDALAVFLRRLHSIPVCNCPFNSDRVFRLAQAQSRMNNGLVDASD
                     FDDERNGWPVEQVWKEMHKLLPFSPDSVVTHGDFSLDNLIFDEGKLIGCIDVGRVGIAD
                     RYQDLAILWNCLGEFSPSLQKRLFQKYGIDNPDMNKLQFHLMLDEFF"
     primer_bind     complement(5100..5119)
                     /label=Kan-R
                     /note="Kanamycin resistance gene, reverse primer"
     rep_origin      5989..6577
                     /direction=RIGHT
                     /label=ori
                     /note="high-copy-number ColE1/pMB1/pBR322/pUC origin of
                     replication"
     primer_bind     6478..6497
                     /label=pBR322ori-F
                     /note="pBR322 origin, forward primer"
ORIGIN
        1 ctttcctgcg ttatcccctg attctgtgga taaccgtatt accgcctttg agtgagctga
       61 taccgctcgc cgcagccgaa cgaccgagcg cagcgagtca gtgagcgagg aagcggaaga
      121 gcgcccaata cgcaaaccgc ctctccccgc gcgttggccg attcattaat gcagctggca
      181 cgacaggttt cccgactgga aagcgggcag tgagcgcaac gcaattaata cgcgtaccgc
      241 tagccaggaa gagtttgtag aaacgcaaaa aggccatccg tcaggatggc cttctgctta
      301 gtttgatgcc tggcagttta tggcgggcgt cctgcccgcc accctccggg ccgttgcttc
      361 acaacgttca aatccgctcc cggcggattt gtcctactca ggagagcgtt caccgacaaa
      421 caacagataa aacgaaaggc ccagtcttcc gactgagcct ttcgttttat ttgatgcctg
      481 gcagttccct actctcgcgt taacgctagc atggatgttt tcccagtcac gacgttgtaa
      541 aacgacggcc agtcttaagc tcgggcccca aataatgatt ttattttgac tgatagtgac
      601 ctgttcgttg caacaaattg atgagcaatg cttttttata atgccaactt tgtacaaaaa
      661 agcaggctcc gataccgctc gccgcagccg aacgaccgag cgcagcgagt cagtgagcga
      721 ggaagcggaa gagcgcctga tgcggtattt tctccttacg catctgtgcg gtatttcaca
      781 ccgcatagtt aggcgttttg cgctgcttcg cgatgtacgg gccagatata cgcgttgaca
      841 ttgattattg actagttatt aatagtaatc aattacgggg tcattagttc atagcccata
      901 tatggagttc cgcgttacat aacttacggt aaatggcccg cctggctgac cgcccaacga
      961 cccccgccca ttgacgtcaa taatgacgta tgttcccata gtaacgccaa tagggacttt
     1021 ccattgacgt caatgggtgg agtatttacg gtaaactgcc cacttggcag tacatcaagt
     1081 gtatcatatg ccaagtacgc cccctattga cgtcaatgac ggtaaatggc ccgcctggca
     1141 ttatgcccag tacatgacct tatgggactt tcctacttgg cagtacatct acgtattagt
     1201 catcgctatt accatggtga tgcggttttg gcagtacatc aatgggcgtg gatagcggtt
     1261 tgactcacgg ggatttccaa gtctccaccc cattgacgtc aatgggagtt tgttttggca
     1321 ccaaaatcaa cgggactttc caaaatgtcg taacaactcc gccccattga cgcaaatggg
     1381 cggtaggcgt gtacggtggg aggtctatat aagcagagct ctctggctaa ctagagaacc
     1441 cactgcttac tggcttatcg aaattaatac gactcactat agggagaccc aagcttatcg
     1501 atatgaagct acagtcttct atcgaacaag catgcgatat ttgccgactt aaaaagctca
     1561 agtgctccaa agaaaaaccg aagtgcgcca agtgtctgaa gaacaactgg gagtgtcgct
     1621 actctcccaa aaccaaaagg tctccgctga ctagggcaca tctgacagaa gtggaatcaa
     1681 ggctagaaag actggaacag ctatttctac tgatttttcc tcgagaagac cttgacatga
     1741 ttttgaaaat ggattcttta caggatataa aagcattgtt aacaggatta tttgtacaag
     1801 ataatgtgaa taaagatgcc gtcacagata gattggcttc agtggagact gatatgcctc
     1861 taacattgag acagcataga ataagtgcga catcatcatc ggaagagagt agtaacaaag
     1921 gtcaaagaca gttgactgta gagttcctgg atatggccga cttcgagttt gagcagatgt
     1981 ttaccgatgc ccttggaatt gacgagtacg gtgggctgca gatgaggcct gaatgtgtca
     2041 tacaggagcc cagtaaaaat aaagacaggc aaagacaaaa gaaagacaaa ggaatattat
     2101 tacctgttag tacgaccaca gtcgaagacc acatgccccc gatcatgcaa tgtgatccac
     2161 ctccgcccga ggccgccagg attcacgaag tcgtcccgag gtatctttcg gagaagctga
     2221 tggagcagaa caggcagaag aacataccac cattgtcggc gaatcagaag tctctgatcg
     2281 cgaggctcgt gtggtaccag gagggatatg agcagccctc cgacgaggat ctcaaaagag
     2341 taacgcagac ttggcagtcg gatgaagagg acgaggaatc cgatctaccc ttccgccaga
     2401 tcacggagat gacgatctta acggtccagt tgatcgtcga gttcgccaag ggtctaccgg
     2461 gcttttcgaa gatatcacag tctgatcaaa tcaccttatt aaaagcctcg tccagcgagg
     2521 tgatgatgct gcgggtggcg aggcgatacg acgccgcgtc cgacagcatt ctgttcgcca
     2581 acaacaaggc gtacacgcgc gacaactacc gcaaggcggg catggccgag gtcatcgaag
     2641 acctcctaca cttctgccgg tgcatgttcg cgatgggcat ggacaatgtg cactttgcac
     2701 tgctcacggc catcgttata ttctcagatc ggcccgggct cgagcagccg tcgctggtag
     2761 aagagatcca gagatactac ctgaacacgt tgcgaattta catcatcaac cagaacagcg
     2821 cgtcgtcgcg ctgcgccgtg atctacggca ggatcctgag cgtgctgacc gagctacgca
     2881 cgctcggcac gcaaaactcc aacatgtgca tctcgctgaa gctgaagaac aggaagctgc
     2941 cgccgttcct cgaggagatc tgggacgtgg cggaggtggc cacgacgcat cccacggtgc
     3001 tgccgcccac caacccggtg gtgctatagt ctagagggcc ctattctata gtgtcaccta
     3061 aatgctagag ctcgctgatc agcctcgact gtgccttcta gttgccagcc atctgttgtt
     3121 tgcccctccc ccgtgccttc cttgaccctg gaaggtgcca ctcccactgt cctttcctaa
     3181 taaaatgagg aaattgcatc gcattgtctg agtaggtgtc attctattct ggggggtggg
     3241 gtggggcagg acagcaaggg ggaggattgg gaagacaata gcaggcatgc tggggatgcg
     3301 gtgggctcta tggcttctga ggcggaaagt tgagaggaca ttccaatcat aggctgccca
     3361 tccaccctct gtgtcctcct gttaattagg tcacttaaca aaaaggaaat tgggtagggg
     3421 tttttcacag accgctttct aagggtaatt ttaaaatatc tgggaagtcc cttccactgc
     3481 tgtgttccag aagtgttggt aaacagccca caaatgtcaa cagcagaaac atacaagctg
     3541 tcagctttgc acaagggccc aacaccctgc tcatcaagaa gcactgtggt tgctgtgtta
     3601 gtaatgtgca aaacaggagg cacattttcc ccacctgtgt aggttccaaa atatctagtg
     3661 ttttcatttt tacttggatc aggaacccag cactccactg gataagcatt atccttatcc
     3721 aaaacagcct tgtggtcagt gttcatctgc tgactgtcaa ctgtagcatt ttttggggtt
     3781 acagtttgag caggatattt ggtcctgtag tttgctaaca caccctgcag ctccaaaggt
     3841 tccccaccaa cagcaaaaaa atgaaaattt gacccttgaa tgggttttcc agcaccattt
     3901 tcatgagttt tttgtgtccc tgaatgcaag tttaacatag cagttacccc aataacctca
     3961 gttttaacag taacagcttc ccacatcaaa atatttccac aggttaagtc ctcatttaaa
     4021 ttaggcaaag gaattgctca actttgtaag aaaagttggt aatacgactc actatagggc
     4081 gaattgggta ccgggccccc cctcgaggtc gacggtatcg ataagcttag gcctccaagg
     4141 cggagtactg tcctccgggc tggcggagta ctgtcctccg gcaaggtcgg agtactgtcc
     4201 tccgacacta gaggtcggag tactgtcctc cgacgcaagg cggagtactg tcctccgggc
     4261 tgcggagtac tgtcctccgg caaggtcgga gtactgtcct ccgacactag aggtcggagt
     4321 actgtcctcc gacgcaaggc ggagtactgt cctccgggct ggcggagtac tgtcctccgg
     4381 caagggtcga ctctagaggg tatataatgg atcccatcgc gtctcagcct cactttgagc
     4441 tcctccacac ggagcttgat ttaggtgaca ctatagaata caagctactt gttctttttg
     4501 caggatccca tcgattcgaa ttcacgtgct agcgcttaag aaattcaagg cctctcgagc
     4561 ctctagaact atagtgagtc gtattacgta gatccagaca tgataagata cattgatgag
     4621 tttggacaaa ccacaactag aatgcagtga aaaaaatgct ttatttgtga aatttgtgat
     4681 gctattgctt tatttgtaac cattataagc tgcaataaac aagttaacaa caacaattgc
     4741 attcatttta tgtttcaggg ccgacccagc tttcttgtac aaagttggca ttataagaaa
     4801 gcattgctta tcaatttgtt gcaacgaaca ggtcactatc agtcaaaata aaatcattat
     4861 ttgccatcca gctgatatcc cctatagtga gtcgtattac atggtcatag ctgtttcctg
     4921 gcagctctgg cccgtgtctc aaaatctctg atgttacatt gcacaagata aaaatatatc
     4981 atcatgaaca ataaaactgt ctgcttacat aaacagtaat acaaggggtg ttatgagcca
     5041 tattcaacgg gaaacgtcga ggccgcgatt aaattccaac atggatgctg atttatatgg
     5101 gtataaatgg gctcgcgata atgtcgggca atcaggtgcg acaatctatc gcttgtatgg
     5161 gaagcccgat gcgccagagt tgtttctgaa acatggcaaa ggtagcgttg ccaatgatgt
     5221 tacagatgag atggtcagac taaactggct gacggaattt atgcctcttc cgaccatcaa
     5281 gcattttatc cgtactcctg atgatgcatg gttactcacc actgcgatcc ccggaaaaac
     5341 agcattccag gtattagaag aatatcctga ttcaggtgaa aatattgttg atgcgctggc
     5401 agtgttcctg cgccggttgc attcgattcc tgtttgtaat tgtcctttta acagcgatcg
     5461 cgtatttcgt ctcgctcagg cgcaatcacg aatgaataac ggtttggttg atgcgagtga
     5521 ttttgatgac gagcgtaatg gctggcctgt tgaacaagtc tggaaagaaa tgcataaact
     5581 tttgccattc tcaccggatt cagtcgtcac tcatggtgat ttctcacttg ataaccttat
     5641 ttttgacgag gggaaattaa taggttgtat tgatgttgga cgagtcggaa tcgcagaccg
     5701 ataccaggat cttgccatcc tatggaactg cctcggtgag ttttctcctt cattacagaa
     5761 acggcttttt caaaaatatg gtattgataa tcctgatatg aataaattgc agtttcattt
     5821 gatgctcgat gagtttttct aatcagaatt ggttaattgg ttgtaacact ggcagagcat
     5881 tacgctgact tgacgggacg gcgcaagctc atgaccaaaa tcccttaacg tgagttacgc
     5941 gtcgttccac tgagcgtcag accccgtaga aaagatcaaa ggatcttctt gagatccttt
     6001 ttttctgcgc gtaatctgct gcttgcaaac aaaaaaacca ccgctaccag cggtggtttg
     6061 tttgccggat caagagctac caactctttt tccgaaggta actggcttca gcagagcgca
     6121 gataccaaat actgttcttc tagtgtagcc gtagttaggc caccacttca agaactctgt
     6181 agcaccgcct acatacctcg ctctgctaat cctgttacca gtggctgctg ccagtggcga
     6241 taagtcgtgt cttaccgggt tggactcaag acgatagtta ccggataagg cgcagcggtc
     6301 gggctgaacg gggggttcgt gcacacagcc cagcttggag cgaacgacct acaccgaact
     6361 gagataccta cagcgtgagc tatgagaaag cgccacgctt cccgaaggga gaaaggcgga
     6421 caggtatccg gtaagcggca gggtcggaac aggagagcgc acgagggagc ttccaggggg
     6481 aaacgcctgg tatctttata gtcctgtcgg gtttcgccac ctctgacttg agcgtcgatt
     6541 tttgtgatgc tcgtcagggg ggcggagcct atggaaaaac gccagcaacg cggccttttt
     6601 acggttcctg gccttttgct ggccttttgc tcacatgtt
//
