Features (pLannotate 1.2.2; 32 found; start..end, strand, type, name):
    121..213     +  CDS            lacI (fragment): lac repressor; lacI; The lac repressor binds to the lac operator to inhibit transcription in E. coli. This inhibition can be relieved by adding lactose or isopropyl-β-D-thiogalactopyranoside (IPTG).
    268..295     -  terminator     rrnB T2 terminator: transcription terminator T2 from the E. coli rrnB gene
    427..470     +  terminator     rrnB T1 terminator: Escherichia coli rrnB; transcription terminator T1 from the E. coli rrnB gene
    517..553     -  CDS            lacZα (fragment): LacZα fragment of β-galactosidase; lacZ fragment
    569..668     +  protein_bind   attL1: mutant version of attL; recombination site for the Gateway® LR reaction LR Clonase™
    674..731     +  rep_origin     RSF ori (fragment): Plasmids containing the RSF 1030 origin of replication can be propagated in E. coli cells that contain additional plasmids with compatible origins.
    736..787     -  misc_feature   bom (fragment): basis of mobility region from pBR322
    837..1216    +  enhancer       CMV enhancer: human cytomegalovirus immediate early enhancer
   1217..1420    +  promoter       CMV promoter: human cytomegalovirus (CMV) immediate early promoter
   1416..1449    +  LTR            5' LTR (truncated) (fragment): truncated 5' long terminal repeat (LTR) from HIV-1
   1465..1483    +  promoter       T7 promoter: promoter for bacteriophage T7 RNA polymerase
   1503..1940    +  CDS            GAL4 DNA binding domain: DNA binding domain of the GAL4 transcriptional activator; Saccharomyces cerevisiae GAL4 (truncated)
   1947..2015    +  CDS            VP16 AD (fragment): transcriptional activation domain of herpes simplex virus protein VP16 (Triezenberg et al., 1988; Cousens et al., 1989); UL48
   2022..2975    +  CDS            EcR (fragment): ECR_HELVI - Also known as NR1H1. Experimental evidence at protein level: Swiss-Prot protein existence level 1. Receptor for ecdysone. Binds to ecdysone response elements (ECRES) (By similarity). From Heliothis virescens (Tobacco budworm moth).
   3045..3063    -  promoter       SP6 promoter: promoter for bacteriophage SP6 RNA polymerase
   3089..3200    +  polyA_signal   bGH poly(A) signal: bovine growth hormone polyadenylation signal
   3300..4034    -  CDS            VP1_SV40 (fragment): Experimental evidence at protein level: Swiss-Prot protein existence level 1. Forms an icosahedral capsid with a T=7 symmetry and a 40 nm diameter. The capsid is composed of 72 pentamers linked to each other by disulfide bonds and associated with VP2 or VP3 proteins. Binds to N- glycolylneuraminic analog of the ganglioside GM1 on the cell surface to provide virion attachment to target cell (PubMed:18353982). Once attached, the virion is internalized by caveolin-mediated endocytosis and traffics to the endoplasmic reticulum. Inside the endoplasmic reticulum, the protein folding machinery isomer
   4039..4059    +  protein_bind   attB4: mutant version of attB; core recombination site for the Gateway® BP reaction BP Clonase™
   4061..4079    +  promoter       T7 promoter: promoter for bacteriophage T7 RNA polymerase
   4088..4129    -  misc_feature   MCS (fragment): pBluescript multiple cloning site
   4189..4206    +  protein_bind   5X UAS (fragment): five tandem copies of the "ScaI site" 17-mer CGGAGTACTGTCCTCCG, an upstream activating sequence (UAS) that efficiently binds yeast Gal4 (Webster et al., 1988; Pfeiffer et al., 2010) GAL4
   4217..4234    +  protein_bind   5X UAS (fragment): five tandem copies of the "ScaI site" 17-mer CGGAGTACTGTCCTCCG, an upstream activating sequence (UAS) that efficiently binds yeast Gal4 (Webster et al., 1988; Pfeiffer et al., 2010) GAL4
   4288..4305    +  protein_bind   5X UAS (fragment): five tandem copies of the "ScaI site" 17-mer CGGAGTACTGTCCTCCG, an upstream activating sequence (UAS) that efficiently binds yeast Gal4 (Webster et al., 1988; Pfeiffer et al., 2010) GAL4
   4316..4333    +  protein_bind   5X UAS (fragment): five tandem copies of the "ScaI site" 17-mer CGGAGTACTGTCCTCCG, an upstream activating sequence (UAS) that efficiently binds yeast Gal4 (Webster et al., 1988; Pfeiffer et al., 2010) GAL4
   4395..4412    +  promoter       minP (fragment): minimal TATA-box promoter with low basal activity
   4460..4478    +  promoter       SP6 promoter: promoter for bacteriophage SP6 RNA polymerase
   4570..4587    -  promoter       T7 promoter (fragment): promoter for bacteriophage T7 RNA polymerase
   4592..4726    -  polyA_signal   SV40 poly(A) signal: SV40 polyadenylation signal
   4765..4864    -  protein_bind   attL2: mutant version of attL; recombination site for the Gateway® LR reaction LR Clonase™
   4882..4900    -  promoter       T7 promoter: promoter for bacteriophage T7 RNA polymerase
   5034..5843    +  CDS            KanR: aminoglycoside phosphotransferase; aph(3')-Ia; confers resistance to kanamycin in bacteria or G418 (Geneticin®) in eukaryotes
   5990..6578    +  rep_origin     ori: high-copy-number ColE1/pMB1/pBR322/pUC origin of replication
>Addgene plasmid #111835 | pENTR-EUI | depositor full sequence | sequence record 210128 | pENTR-EUI sequence 6640 bps
CTTTCCTGCGTTATCCCCTGATTCTGTGGATAACCGTATTACCGCCTTTGAGTGAGCTGATACCGCTCGC
CGCAGCCGAACGACCGAGCGCAGCGAGTCAGTGAGCGAGGAAGCGGAAGAGCGCCCAATACGCAAACCGC
CTCTCCCCGCGCGTTGGCCGATTCATTAATGCAGCTGGCACGACAGGTTTCCCGACTGGAAAGCGGGCAG
TGAGCGCAACGCAATTAATACGCGTACCGCTAGCCAGGAAGAGTTTGTAGAAACGCAAAAAGGCCATCCG
TCAGGATGGCCTTCTGCTTAGTTTGATGCCTGGCAGTTTATGGCGGGCGTCCTGCCCGCCACCCTCCGGG
CCGTTGCTTCACAACGTTCAAATCCGCTCCCGGCGGATTTGTCCTACTCAGGAGAGCGTTCACCGACAAA
CAACAGATAAAACGAAAGGCCCAGTCTTCCGACTGAGCCTTTCGTTTTATTTGATGCCTGGCAGTTCCCT
ACTCTCGCGTTAACGCTAGCATGGATGTTTTCCCAGTCACGACGTTGTAAAACGACGGCCAGTCTTAAGC
TCGGGCCCCAAATAATGATTTTATTTTGACTGATAGTGACCTGTTCGTTGCAACAAATTGATGAGCAATG
CTTTTTTATAATGCCAACTTTGTACAAAAAAGCAGGCTCCGATACCGCTCGCCGCAGCCGAACGACCGAG
CGCAGCGAGTCAGTGAGCGAGGAAGCGGAAGAGCGCCTGATGCGGTATTTTCTCCTTACGCATCTGTGCG
GTATTTCACACCGCATAGTTAGGCGTTTTGCGCTGCTTCGCGATGTACGGGCCAGATATACGCGTTGACA
TTGATTATTGACTAGTTATTAATAGTAATCAATTACGGGGTCATTAGTTCATAGCCCATATATGGAGTTC
CGCGTTACATAACTTACGGTAAATGGCCCGCCTGGCTGACCGCCCAACGACCCCCGCCCATTGACGTCAA
TAATGACGTATGTTCCCATAGTAACGCCAATAGGGACTTTCCATTGACGTCAATGGGTGGAGTATTTACG
GTAAACTGCCCACTTGGCAGTACATCAAGTGTATCATATGCCAAGTACGCCCCCTATTGACGTCAATGAC
GGTAAATGGCCCGCCTGGCATTATGCCCAGTACATGACCTTATGGGACTTTCCTACTTGGCAGTACATCT
ACGTATTAGTCATCGCTATTACCATGGTGATGCGGTTTTGGCAGTACATCAATGGGCGTGGATAGCGGTT
TGACTCACGGGGATTTCCAAGTCTCCACCCCATTGACGTCAATGGGAGTTTGTTTTGGCACCAAAATCAA
CGGGACTTTCCAAAATGTCGTAACAACTCCGCCCCATTGACGCAAATGGGCGGTAGGCGTGTACGGTGGG
AGGTCTATATAAGCAGAGCTCTCTGGCTAACTAGAGAACCCACTGCTTACTGGCTTATCGAAATTAATAC
GACTCACTATAGGGAGACCCAAGCTTATCGATATGAAGCTACAGTCTTCTATCGAACAAGCATGCGATAT
TTGCCGACTTAAAAAGCTCAAGTGCTCCAAAGAAAAACCGAAGTGCGCCAAGTGTCTGAAGAACAACTGG
GAGTGTCGCTACTCTCCCAAAACCAAAAGGTCTCCGCTGACTAGGGCACATCTGACAGAAGTGGAATCAA
GGCTAGAAAGACTGGAACAGCTATTTCTACTGATTTTTCCTCGAGAAGACCTTGACATGATTTTGAAAAT
GGATTCTTTACAGGATATAAAAGCATTGTTAACAGGATTATTTGTACAAGATAATGTGAATAAAGATGCC
GTCACAGATAGATTGGCTTCAGTGGAGACTGATATGCCTCTAACATTGAGACAGCATAGAATAAGTGCGA
CATCATCATCGGAAGAGAGTAGTAACAAAGGTCAAAGACAGTTGACTGTAGAGTTCCTGGATATGGCCGA
CTTCGAGTTTGAGCAGATGTTTACCGATGCCCTTGGAATTGACGAGTACGGTGGGCTGCAGATGAGGCCT
GAATGTGTCATACAGGAGCCCAGTAAAAATAAAGACAGGCAAAGACAAAAGAAAGACAAAGGAATATTAT
TACCTGTTAGTACGACCACAGTCGAAGACCACATGCCCCCGATCATGCAATGTGATCCACCTCCGCCCGA
GGCCGCCAGGATTCACGAAGTCGTCCCGAGGTATCTTTCGGAGAAGCTGATGGAGCAGAACAGGCAGAAG
AACATACCACCATTGTCGGCGAATCAGAAGTCTCTGATCGCGAGGCTCGTGTGGTACCAGGAGGGATATG
AGCAGCCCTCCGACGAGGATCTCAAAAGAGTAACGCAGACTTGGCAGTCGGATGAAGAGGACGAGGAATC
CGATCTACCCTTCCGCCAGATCACGGAGATGACGATCTTAACGGTCCAGTTGATCGTCGAGTTCGCCAAG
GGTCTACCGGGCTTTTCGAAGATATCACAGTCTGATCAAATCACCTTATTAAAAGCCTCGTCCAGCGAGG
TGATGATGCTGCGGGTGGCGAGGCGATACGACGCCGCGTCCGACAGCATTCTGTTCGCCAACAACAAGGC
GTACACGCGCGACAACTACCGCAAGGCGGGCATGGCCGAGGTCATCGAAGACCTCCTACACTTCTGCCGG
TGCATGTTCGCGATGGGCATGGACAATGTGCACTTTGCACTGCTCACGGCCATCGTTATATTCTCAGATC
GGCCCGGGCTCGAGCAGCCGTCGCTGGTAGAAGAGATCCAGAGATACTACCTGAACACGTTGCGAATTTA
CATCATCAACCAGAACAGCGCGTCGTCGCGCTGCGCCGTGATCTACGGCAGGATCCTGAGCGTGCTGACC
GAGCTACGCACGCTCGGCACGCAAAACTCCAACATGTGCATCTCGCTGAAGCTGAAGAACAGGAAGCTGC
CGCCGTTCCTCGAGGAGATCTGGGACGTGGCGGAGGTGGCCACGACGCATCCCACGGTGCTGCCGCCCAC
CAACCCGGTGGTGCTATAGTCTAGAGGGCCCTATTCTATAGTGTCACCTAAATGCTAGAGCTCGCTGATC
AGCCTCGACTGTGCCTTCTAGTTGCCAGCCATCTGTTGTTTGCCCCTCCCCCGTGCCTTCCTTGACCCTG
GAAGGTGCCACTCCCACTGTCCTTTCCTAATAAAATGAGGAAATTGCATCGCATTGTCTGAGTAGGTGTC
ATTCTATTCTGGGGGGTGGGGTGGGGCAGGACAGCAAGGGGGAGGATTGGGAAGACAATAGCAGGCATGC
CGGGGATGCGGTGGGCTCTATGGCTTCTGAGGCGGAAAGTTGAGAGGACATTCCAATCATAGGCTGCCCA
TCCACCCTCTGTGTCCTCCTGTTAATTAGGTCACTTAACAAAAAGGAAATTGGGTAGGGGTTTTTCACAG
ACCGCTTTCTAAGGGTAATTTTAAAATATCTGGGAAGTCCCTTCCACTGCTGTGTTCCAGAAGTGTTGGT
AAACAGCCCACAAATGTCAACAGCAGAAACATACAAGCTGTCAGCTTTGCACAAGGGCCCAACACCCTGC
TCATCAAGAAGCACTGTGGTTGCTGTGTTAGTAATGTGCAAAACAGGAGGCACATTTTCCCCACCTGTGT
AGGTTCCAAAATATCTAGTGTTTTCATTTTTACTTGGATCAGGAACCCAGCACTCCACTGGATAAGCATT
ATCCTTATCCAAAACAGCCTTGTGGTCAGTGTTCATCTGCTGACTGTCAACTGTAGCATTTTTTGGGGTT
ACAGTTTGAGCAGGATATTTGGTCCTGTAGTTTGCTAACACACCCTGCAGCTCCAAAGGTTCCCCACCAA
CAGCAAAAAAATGAAAATTTGACCCTTGAATGGGTTTTCCAGCACCATTTTCATGAGTTTTTTGTGTCCC
TGAATGCAAGTTTAACATAGCAGTTACCCCAATAACCTCAGTTTTAACAGTAACAGCTTCCCACATCAAA
ATATTTCCACAGGTTAAGTCCTCATTTAAATTAGGCAAAGGAATTGCTCAACTTTGTATAGAAAAGTTGG
TAATACGACTCACTATAGGGCGAATTGGGTACCGGGCCCCCCCTCGAGGTCGACGGTATCGATAAGCTTA
GGCCTCCAAGGCGGAGTACTGTCCTCCGGGCTGGCGGAGTACTGTCCTCCGGCAAGGTCGGAGTACTGTC
CTCCGACACTAGAGGTCGGAGTACTGTCCTCCGACGCAAGGCGGAGTACTGTCCTCCGGGCTGCGGAGTA
CTGTCCTCCGGCAAGGTCGGAGTACTGTCCTCCGACACTAGAGGTCGGAGTACTGTCCTCCGACGCAAGG
CGGAGTACTGTCCTCCGGGCTGGCGGAGTACTGTCCTCCGGCAAGGGTCGACTCTAGAGGGTATATAATG
GATCCCATCGCGTCTCAGCCTCACTTTGAGCTCCTCCACACGGAGCTTGATTTAGGTGACACTATAGAAT
ACAAGCTACTTGTTCTTTTTGCAGGATCCCATCGATTCGAATTCACGTGCTAGCGCTTAAGAAATTCAAG
GCCTCTCGAGCCTCTAGAACTATAGTGAGTCGTATTACGTAGATCCAGACATGATAAGATACATTGATGA
GTTTGGACAAACCACAACTAGAATGCAGTGAAAAAAATGCTTTATTTGTGAAATTTGTGATGCTATTGCT
TTATTTGTAACCATTATAAGCTGCAATAAACAAGTTAACAACAACAATTGCATTCATTTTATGTTTCAGG
GCCGACCCAGCTTTCTTGTACAAAGTTGGCATTATAAGAAAGCATTGCTTATCAATTTGTTGCAACGAAC
AGGTCACTATCAGTCAAAATAAAATCATTATTTGCCATCCAGCTGATATCCCCTATAGTGAGTCGTATTA
CATGGTCATAGCTGTTTCCTGGCAGCTCTGGCCCGTGTCTCAAAATCTCTGATGTTACATTGCACAAGAT
AAAAATATATCATCATGAACAATAAAACTGTCTGCTTACATAAACAGTAATACAAGGGGTGTTATGAGCC
ATATTCAACGGGAAACGTCGAGGCCGCGATTAAATTCCAACATGGATGCTGATTTATATGGGTATAAATG
GGCTCGCGATAATGTCGGGCAATCAGGTGCGACAATCTATCGCTTGTATGGGAAGCCCGATGCGCCAGAG
TTGTTTCTGAAACATGGCAAAGGTAGCGTTGCCAATGATGTTACAGATGAGATGGTCAGACTAAACTGGC
TGACGGAATTTATGCCTCTTCCGACCATCAAGCATTTTATCCGTACTCCTGATGATGCATGGTTACTCAC
CACTGCGATCCCCGGAAAAACAGCATTCCAGGTATTAGAAGAATATCCTGATTCAGGTGAAAATATTGTT
GATGCGCTGGCAGTGTTCCTGCGCCGGTTGCATTCGATTCCTGTTTGTAATTGTCCTTTTAACAGCGATC
GCGTATTTCGTCTCGCTCAGGCGCAATCACGAATGAATAACGGTTTGGTTGATGCGAGTGATTTTGATGA
CGAGCGTAATGGCTGGCCTGTTGAACAAGTCTGGAAAGAAATGCATAAACTTTTGCCATTCTCACCGGAT
TCAGTCGTCACTCATGGTGATTTCTCACTTGATAACCTTATTTTTGACGAGGGGAAATTAATAGGTTGTA
TTGATGTTGGACGAGTCGGAATCGCAGACCGATACCAGGATCTTGCCATCCTATGGAACTGCCTCGGTGA
GTTTTCTCCTTCATTACAGAAACGGCTTTTTCAAAAATATGGTATTGATAATCCTGATATGAATAAATTG
CAGTTTCATTTGATGCTCGATGAGTTTTTCTAATCAGAATTGGTTAATTGGTTGTAACACTGGCAGAGCA
TTACGCTGACTTGACGGGACGGCGCAAGCTCATGACCAAAATCCCTTAACGTGAGTTACGCGTCGTTCCA
CTGAGCGTCAGACCCCGTAGAAAAGATCAAAGGATCTTCTTGAGATCCTTTTTTTCTGCGCGTAATCTGC
TGCTTGCAAACAAAAAAACCACCGCTACCAGCGGTGGTTTGTTTGCCGGATCAAGAGCTACCAACTCTTT
TTCCGAAGGTAACTGGCTTCAGCAGAGCGCAGATACCAAATACTGTCCTTCTAGTGTAGCCGTAGTTAGG
CCACCACTTCAAGAACTCTGTAGCACCGCCTACATACCTCGCTCTGCTAATCCTGTTACCAGTGGCTGCT
GCCAGTGGCGATAAGTCGTGTCTTACCGGGTTGGACTCAAGACGATAGTTACCGGATAAGGCGCAGCGGT
CGGGCTGAACGGGGGGTTCGTGCACACAGCCCAGCTTGGAGCGAACGACCTACACCGAACTGAGATACCT
ACAGCGTGAGCATTGAGAAAGCGCCACGCTTCCCGAAGGGAGAAAGGCGGACAGGTATCCGGTAAGCGGC
AGGGTCGGAACAGGAGAGCGCACGAGGGAGCTTCCAGGGGGAAACGCCTGGTATCTTTATAGTCCTGTCG
GGTTTCGCCACCTCTGACTTGAGCGTCGATTTTTGTGATGCTCGTCAGGGGGGCGGAGCCTATGGAAAAA
CGCCAGCAACGCGGCCTTTTTACGGTTCCTGGCCTTTTGCTGGCCTTTTGCTCACATGTT
